>Addgene plasmid #87357 | pBabe-PI(WT)-Src(YF)-mCherry | addgene full sequence | sequence record 178649 | Addgene NGS Result
CAGCTGGCAAGCTTATTGGCTGCAGGTCGAAAGGCCCGGAGATGAGGAAGAGGAGAACAGCGCGGCAGAC
GTGCGCTTTTGAAGCGTGCAGAATGCCGGGCCTCCGGAGGACCTTCGGGCGCCCGCCCCGCCCCTGAGCC
CGCCCCTGAGCCCGCCCCCGGACCCACCCCTTCCCAGCCTCTGAGCCCAGAAAGCGAAGGAGCAAAGCTG
CTATTGGCCGCTGCCCCAAAGGCCTACCCGCTTCCATTGCTCAGCGGTGCTGTCCATCTGCACGAGACTA
GTGAGACGTGCTACTTCCATTTGTCACGTCCTGCACGACGCGAGCTGCGGGGCGGGGGGGAACTTCCTGA
CTAGGGGAGGAGTAGAAGGTGGCGCGAAGGGGCCACCAAAGAACGGAGCCGGTTGGCGCCTACCGGTGGA
TGTGGAATGTGTGCGAGGCCAGAGGCCACTTGTGTAGCGCCAAGTGCCCAGCGGGGCTGCTAAAGCGCAT
GCTCCAGACTGCCTTGGGAAAAGCGCCTCCCCTACCCGGTAGAATTGACCTGCAGGGGCCCTCGACAAAT
TGTTATCCGCTCACAATTCCACACTCGACTTACTTGTACAGCTCGTCCATGCCGCCGGTGGAGTGGCGGC
CCTCGGCGCGTTCGTACTGTTCCACGATGGTGTAGTCCTCGTTGTGGGAGGTGATGTCCAACTTGATGTT
GACGTTGTAGGCGCCGGGCAGCTGCACGGGCTTCTTGGCCTTGTAGGTGGTCTTGACCTCAGCGTCGTAG
TGGCCGCCGTCCTTCAGCTTCAGCCTCTGCTTGATCTCGCCCTTCAGGGCGCCGTCCTCGGGGTACATCC
GCTCGGAGGAGGCCTCCCAGCCCATGGTCTTCTTCTGCATTACGGGGCCGTCGGAGGGGAAGTTGGTGCC
GCGCAGCTTCACCTTGTAGATGAACTCGCCGTCCTGCAGGGAGGAGTCCTGGGTCACGGTCACCACGCCG
CCGTCCTCGAAGTTCATCACGCGCTCCCACTTGAAGCCCTCGGGGAAGGACAGCTTCAAGTAGTCGGGGA
TGTCGGCGGGGTGCTTCACGTAGGCCTTGGAGCCGTACATGAACTGAGGGGACAGGATGTCCCAGGCGAA
GGGCAGGGGGCCACCCTTGGTCACCTTCAGCTTGGCGGTCTGGGTGCCCTCGTAGGGGCGGCCCTCGCCC
TCGCCCTCGATCTCGAACTCGTGGCCGTTCACGGAGCCCTCCATGTGCACCTTGAAGCGCATGAACTCCT
TGATGATGGCCATGTTATCCTCCTCGCCCTTGCTCACCATTCCTGGTCCGCCTAGGTTCTCCCCGGGCTG
GAACTGTGGCTCAGTGGACGTAAAGTAGTCTTCCAGGAAGGCCTGCAGGTACTCGAAGGTGGGCCGCTCC
TCGGGCTCCTTCCGCCAGCACTGGCACATAAGGTCATGCAGGGACTCGGGGCACTCGGGGGGACAAGGCA
TCCGGTAGCCCCGCTCCACCTGGTCCAGAACCTCACGGTTCACCATCCCAGGATAGGGCACTCTTCCCTT
AGTGGTGAGCTCGGTCAGCAGAATCCCAAAGGACCACACATCCGACTTGATGGTGAACCTGCCGTACAGA
GCAGCTTCAGGGGCGGTCCACTTGATGGGGAATTTGGCACCTTGCCGGGCTGTGTATTCGTTGTCTTCTA
TGAGCCGGGCCAACCCAAAGTCGGCCACTTTGCACACCAGGTTCTCCCCTACTAGGATATTGGCGGCTCG
AAGGTCCCGGTGCACATAGTTCATCCGCTCCACATAGGCCATGCCTGAAGCGATCTGAGCAGACATGTCC
ACCAGCTGGGGTAGCCGCAAATATTTGCCCGTTTCCCCCTTGAGAAAGTCCAGCAGACTCCCCTTGTTCA
TGTACTCTGTCACAATGTAAATGGGTTCTTCCGACACCACAGCATACAGCTGCACCAGTTTCTCGTGCCT
CAGTTTCTTCATGACTTGGGCCTCCTGCAGGAAGGCCTCTGGGGACATGGTGCCTGGCTTCAGAGTTTTG
ATGGCAACCCTCGTGGTGCCTGGTCCAAGTTCTTTTGCCGCCTCATCAATATTTTCTGCAGTTTTCTTAA
TCAGCATGACTCCCTCTCTCTCGGCAGCATCTCGGACATGCTCAGTTCCATCCAACTGAACCCCAATAAA
GTACTGGACATCTCCCTTCTGATCTCGCATAGGCTGCAAGTGAAAGAGGTTCCAGAACTTTTTACCACTC
TTTGTATAATTAATCAGCTGAACAGTGACCTCTGTTTGGTTATCTATGGCATCTCTAATTTTTCTCACTG
TCGCGCGATCAGTTTCAGGACCTTGTAGAAACCTGCAGTTTCTTCCCAAAATTTCTTCACGGCTATATTC
TGTCAACTGCAAGAAACTATCGGACGCGAATATAATGGGATTATCTGGCAATCTTGGGTCAGTAATGACA
AAGTTCTTCTCAATACGTTCAAGTGTAGTAGCCAAGCCTGGTCCGTTCCAGGTCCCCATCCACACCTCTC
CGAAGCAACCCTGGCCCAGCTTGACCTCCAGCCGCAGGGACTCCCGGGGGATCTCCCACGCATCCTTGGC
CAATCCCTGGGTCTGAGGCTTGGATGTGGGACATACGGTAGTGAGGCGGTGACACAGGCCATCAGCATGT
TTGGAGTAGTAAGCCACGAGCTGCTGCAGGCTGTTGAACTGGGTGCGGGAGGTGATGTAGAAACCGCCGC
TGTCCAGCTTGCGGATCTTGTAGTGTTTCACATTTAGGCCCTTGGCATTGTCGAAGTCGGATACAGAGAG
GCAGTAGGCACCTTTTGTGGTCTCACTCTCCCTCACGAGGAAGGTCCCTCTCGGGTTCTCGGCGTTGAGC
AGCAGCCGCTCTGATTCCCGTCTAGTGATCTTGCCAAAGTACCACTCCTCAGCCTGGATGGAGTCGGAGG
GCGCCACATAGTTGCTGGGGATGTAACCGGTCTGTCCCGTGCTCAGCGAGTGTGCCAGCCACCAGTCTCC
CTCCGTGTTGTTAACAATCTGCAGCCGCTCCCCTTTCTTGAAGGACAGGTCAGTCTCTGTCCGTGACTCA
TAGTCATAGAGGGCCACAAAGGTGGTCACCCCACCTGCCAGAGGCCCCGCCCTCTGCGGGGAGGTGACGG
TGTCCGAGGAGTTGAAGCCTCCGAAGAGCTTGGGCTCGGCCGCGGGCGGCACGAAGGCGGCGCTGGGCCC
GCGGTGGCCGTCGGCGGAGGCGGGCTTGCTCGGTGTCTGTGAGGCCGGGAAGGCGCCCCCTGCCCCGTGC
ACGTTTTCCGAGGGCTCCAGGCTGCGGCGCCGCTGGCTGGCGTCCTTGGGCTTGCTCTTGTTGCTGCCCA
TGGTGGCGAATTCACTTTACGGATCTGGGGCCGCGGAGGCTGGATCGGTCCCGGTGTCTTCTATGGAGGT
CAAAACAGCGTGGATGGCGTCTCCAGGCGATCTGACGGTTCACTAAACGAGCTCTGCTTATATAGGCCTC
CCACCGTACACGCCTACCTCGACCCGGGTACCGAGCTCGACTTTCACTTTTCTCTATCACTGATAGGGAG
TGGTAAACTCGACTTTCACTTTTCTCTATCACTGATAGGGAGTGGTAAACTCGACTTTCACTTTTCTCTA
TCACTGATAGGGAGTGGTAAACTCGACTTTCACTTTTCTCTATCACTGATAGGGAGTGGTAAACTCGACT
TTCACTTTTCTCTATCACTGATAGGGAGTGGTAAACTCGACTTTCACTTTTCTCTATCACTGATAGGGAG
TGGTAAACTCGACTTTCACTTTTCTCTATCACTGATAGGGAGTGGTAAACTCGACGACGAAAGGGCCTCG
TGGATCCGGCCGGCGCCTAGAGAAGGAGTGAGGGCTGGATAAAGGGAGGATCGAGGCGGGGTCGAACGAG
GAGGTTCAAGGGGGAGAGACGGGGCGGATGGAGGAAGAGGAGGCGGAGGCTTAGGGTGTACAAAGGGCTT
GACCCAGGGAGGGGGGTCAAAAGCCAAGGCTTCCCAGGTCACGATGTAGGGGACCTGGTCTGGGTGTCCA
TGCGGGCCAGGTGAAAAGACCTTGATCTTAACCTGGGTGATGAGGTCTCGGTTAAAGGTGCCGTCTCGCG
GCCATCCGACGTTAAAGGTTGGCCATTCTGCAGAGCAGAAGGTAACCCAACGTCTCTTCTTGACATCTAC
CGACTGGTTGTGAGCGATCCGCTCGACATCTTTCCAGTGACCTAAGGTCAAACTTAAGGGAGTGGTAACA
GTCTGGCCCTAATTTTCAGACAAATACAGAAACACAGTCAGACAGAGACAACACAGAACGATGCTGCAGC
GCTGCAGCAGACAAGACGCGCGGCTTCGGTTCCAAACCGAAAGCAAAAATTCAGACGGAGGCGGGAACTG
TTTTAGGTTCTCGTCTCCTACCAGAACCACATATCCTGACGGGGTCGGATTCCACATCGACTCCCTTCCT
CAGGTCGGGCCACAAAAACGGCCCCCAAAGTCCCTGGGACGTCTCCCAGGGTTGCGGCCGGGTGTTCAGA
ACTCGTCAGTTCCACCACGGGTCCGCCAGATACAGAGCTAGTTAGCTAACTAGTACCGACGCAGGCGCAT
AAAATCAGTCATAGACACTAGACAATCGGACAGACACAGATAAGTTGCTGGCCAGCTTGCCTCCCGGTGG
TGGGTCGGTGGTCCCTGGGCAGGGGTCTCCCGATCCCGGACGAGCCCCCAAATGAAAGACCCCCGCTGAC
GGGTAGTCAATCACTCAGAGGAGACCCTCCCAAGGAACAGCGAGACCACAAGTCGGATGCAACTGCAAGA
GGGTTTATTGGATACACGGGTACCCGGGCGACTCAGTCAATCGGAGGACTGGCGCCCCGAGTGAGGGGTT
GTGGGCTCTTTTATTGAGCTCGGGGAGCAGAAGCGCGCGAACAGAAGCGAGAAGCGAACTGATTGGTTAG
TTCAAATAAGGCACAGGGTCATTTCAGGTCCTTGGGGCACCCTGGAAACATCTGATGGTTCTCTAGAAAC
TGCTGAGGGCTGGACCGCATCTGGGGACCATCTGTTCTTGGCCCTGAGCCGGGGCAGGAACTGCTTACCA
CAGATATCCTGTTTGGCCCATATTCAGCTGTTCCATCTGTTCTTGGCCCTGAGCCGGGGCAGGAACTGCT
TACCACAGATATCCTGTTTGGCCCATATTCAGGCTGCAGGTGGCACTTTTCGGGGAAATGTGCGCGGAAC
CCCTATTTGTTTATTTTTCTAAATACATTCAAATATGTATCCGCTCATGAGACAATAACCCTGATAAATG
CTTCAATAATATTGAAAAAGGAAGAGTATGAGTATTCAACATTTCCGTGTCGCCCTTATTCCCTTTTTTG
CGGCATTTTGCCTTCCTGTTTTTGCTCACCCAGAAACGCTGGTGAAAGTAAAAGATGCTGAAGATCAGTT
GGGTGCACGAGTGGGTTACATCGAACTGGATCTCAACAGCGGTAAGATCCTTGAGAGTTTTCGCCCCGAA
GAACGTTTTCCAATGATGAGCACTTTTAAAGTTCTGCTATGTGGCGCGGTATTATCCCGTATTGACGCCG
GGCAAGAGCAACTCGGTCGCCGCATACACTATTCTCAGAATGACTTGGTTGAGTACTCACCAGTCACAGA
AAAGCATCTTACGGATGGCATGACAGTAAGAGAATTATGCAGTGCTGCCATAACCATGAGTGATAACACT
GCGGCCAACTTACTTCTGACAACGATCGGAGGACCGAAGGAGCTAACCGCTTTTTTGCACAACATGGGGG
ATCATGTAACTCGCCTTGATCGTTGGGAACCGGAGCTGAATGAAGCCATACCAAACGACGAGCGTGACAC
CACGATGCCTGTAGCAATGGCAACAACGTTGCGCAAACTATTAACTGGCGAACTACTTACTCTAGCTTCC
CGGCAACAATTAATAGACTGGATGGAGGCGGATAAAGTTGCAGGACCACTTCTGCGCTCGGCCCTTCCGG
CTGGCTGGTTTATTGCTGATAAATCTGGAGCCGGTGAGCGTGGGTCTCGCGGTATCATTGCAGCACTGGG
GCCAGATGGTAAGCCCTCCCGTATCGTAGTTATCTACACGACGGGGAGTCAGGCAACTATGGATGAACGA
AATAGACAGATCGCTGAGATAGGTGCCTCACTGATTAAGCATTGGTAACTGTCAGACCAAGTTTACTCAT
ATATACTTTAGATTGATTTGCGGCCGCAAAAGGATCTAGGTGAAGATCCTTTTTGATAATCTCATGACCA
AAATCCCTTAACGTGAGTTTTCGTTCCACTGAGCGTCAGACCCCGTAGAAAAGATCAAAGGATCTTCTTG
AGATCCTTTTTTTCTGCGCGTAATCTGCTGCTTGCAAACAAAAAAACCACCGCTACCAGCGGTGGTTTGT
TTGCCGGATCAAGAGCTACCAACTCTTTTTCCGAAGGTAACTGGCTTCAGCAGAGCGCAGATACCAAATA
CTGTTCTTCTAGTGTAGCCGTAGTTAGGCCACCACTTCAAGAACTCTGTAGCACCGCCTACATACCTCGC
TCTGCTAATCCTGTTACCAGTGGCTGCTGCCAGTGGCGATAAGTCGTGTCTTACCGGGTTGGACTCAAGA
CGATAGTTACCGGATAAGGCGCAGCGGTCGGGCTGAACGGGGGGTTCGTGCACACAGCCCAGCTTGGAGC
GAACGACCTACACCGAACTGAGATACCTACAGCGTGAGCTATGAGAAAGCGCCACGCTTCCCGAAGGGAG
AAAGGCGGACAGGTATCCGGTAAGCGGCAGGGTCGGAACAGGAGAGCGCACGAGGGAGCTTCCAGGGGGA
AACGCCTGGTATCTTTATAGTCCTGTCGGGTTTCGCCACCTCTGACTTGAGCGTCGATTTTTGTGATGCT
CGTCAGGGGGGCGGAGCCTATGGAAAAACGCCAGCAACGCGGCCTTTTTACGGTTCCTGGCCTTTTGCTG
GCCTTTTGCTCACATGTTCTTTCCTGCGTTATCCCCTGATTCTGTGGATAACCGTATTACCGCCTTTGAG
TGAGCTGATACCGCTCGCCGCAGCCGAACGACCGAGCGCAGCGAGTCAGTGAGCGAGGAAGCGGAAGAGC
GCCCAATACGCAAACCGCCTCTCCCCGCGCGTTGGCCGATTCATTAATGCAACTATGGCCATTTAATGTA
AATACTTAAGAAAAAAAACCAAATTAATTTTGATACATGCTGCATGTGAAAGACCCCCGCTGACGGGTAG
TCAATCACTCAGAGGAGACCCTCCCAAGGAACAGCGAGACCACAAGTCGGATGCAACTGCAAGAGGGTTT
ATTGGATACACGGGTACCCGGGCGACTCAGTCAATCGGAGGACTGGCGCCCCGAGTGAGGGGTTGTGGGC
TCAGGGATCTCCTACCTTGATCTGAACTTCTCTATTCTCAGTTATGTATTTTTCCATGCCTTGCAAAATG
GCGTTACTTAAGCTAGCTTGCCAAACCTACAGGTGGGGTCTTTCATTCCCCCCTTTTTCTGGAGACTAAA
TAAAATCTTTTATTTTATCGATAGATCCCGGTCGGCATCTACTCTATTCCTTTGCCCTCGGACGAGTGCT
GGGGCGTCGGTTTCCACTATCGGCGAGTACTTCTACACAGCCATCGGTCCAGACGGCCGCGCTTCTGCGG
GCGATTTGTGTACGCCCGACAGTCCCGGCTCCGGATCGGACGATTGCGTCGCATCGACCCTGCGCCCAAG
CTGCATCATCGAAATTGCCGTCAACCAAGCTCTGATAGAGTTGGTCAAGACCAATGCGGAGCATATACGC
CCGGAGCCGCGGCGATCCTGCAAGCTCCGGATGCCTCCGCTCGAAGTAGCGCGTCTGCTGCTCCATACAA
GCCAACCACGGCCTCCAGAAGAAGATGTTGGCGACCTCGTATTGGGAATCCCCGAACATCGCCTCGCTCC
AGTCAATGACCGCTGTTATGCGGCCATTGTCCGTCAGGACATTGTTGGAGCCGAAATCCGCGTGCACGAG
GTGCCGGACTTCGGGGCAGTCCTCGGCCCAAAGCATCAGCTCATCGAGAGCCTGCGCGACGGACGCACTG
ACGGTGTCGTCCATCACAGTTTGCCAGTGATACACATGGGGATCAGCAATCGCGCATATGAAATCACGCC
ATGTAGTGTATTGACCGATTCCTTGCGGTCCGAATGGGCCGAACCCGCTCGTCTGGCTAAGATCGGCCGC
AGCGATCGCATCCATGGCCTCCGCGACCGGCTGCAGAACAGCGGGCAGTTCGGTTTCAGGCAGGTCTTGC
AACGTGACACCCTGTGCACGGCGGGAGATGCAATAGGTCAGGCTCTCGCTAAATTCCCCAATGTCAAGCA
CTTCCGGAATCGGGAGCGCGGCCGATGCAAAGTGCCGATAAACATAACGATCTTTGTAGAAACCATCGGC
GCAGCTATTTACCCGCAGGACATATCCACGCCCTCCTACATCGAAGCTGAAAGCACGAGATTCTTCGCCC
TCCGAGAGCTGCATCAGGTCGGAGACGCTGTCGAACTTTTCGATCAGAAACTTCTCGACAGACGTCGCGG
TGAGTTCAGGCTTTTTCATATCTCATTGCCCCCCGGGATCAGATCTGCAGGGCTTCCCAACCTTACCAGA
GGGCGCCC
Features (pLannotate 1.2.2; 17 found; start..end, strand, type, name):
     28..527     -  promoter       PGK promoter: mouse phosphoglycerate kinase 1 promoter
    560..576     -  protein_bind   lac operator: The lac repressor binds to the lac operator to inhibit transcription in E. coli. This inhibition can be relieved by adding lactose or isopropyl-β-D-thiogalactopyranoside (IPTG). lac repressor encoded by lacI
    593..1300    -  CDS            mCherry: mCherry is a basic (constitutively fluorescent) red fluorescent protein published in 2004, derived from Discosoma sp.. It is reported to be a very rapidly-maturing monomer with low acid sensitivity.
   1313..3361    -  CDS            Src: SRC_MOUSE - Experimental evidence at protein level: Swiss-Prot protein existence level 1. Non-receptor protein tyrosine kinase which is activated following engagement of many different classes of cellular receptors including immune response receptors, integrins and other adhesion receptors, receptor protein tyrosine kinases, G protein-coupled receptors as well as cytokine receptors. Participates in signaling pathways that control a diverse spectrum of biological activities including gene transcription, immune response, cell adhesion, cell cycle progression, apoptosis, migration, and transforma
   3480..3518    -  promoter       minimal CMV promoter: human cytomegalovirus (CMV) immediate early promoter
   3523..3540    -  misc_feature   MCS (fragment): pUC18/19 multiple cloning site
   3551..3821    -  protein_bind   tetracycline response element: contains seven copies of the tetracycline operator tetO tetracycline repressor TetR
   3862..4278    -  CDS            gag (truncated): truncated Moloney murine leukemia virus (MMLV) gag gene lacking the start codon
   4345..4619    -  misc_feature   MESV Ψ (fragment): packaging signal of murine embryonic stem cell virus
   4743..5212    -  LTR            LTR: long terminal repeat from Moloney murine leukemia virus
   5243..5347    +  promoter       AmpR promoter: bla
   5348..6208    +  CDS            AmpR: β-lactamase; bla; confers resistance to ampicillin, carbenicillin, and related antibiotics
   6368..6956    +  rep_origin     ori: high-copy-number ColE1/pMB1/pBR322/pUC origin of replication
   7139..7191    +  CDS            lacI (fragment): lac repressor; lacI; The lac repressor binds to the lac operator to inhibit transcription in E. coli. This inhibition can be relieved by adding lactose or isopropyl-β-D-thiogalactopyranoside (IPTG).
   7257..7422    -  LTR            3' LTR (ΔU3) (fragment): self-inactivating 3' long terminal repeat (LTR) from Moloney murine leukemia virus
   7434..7537    -  LTR            3' LTR (ΔU3) (fragment): self-inactivating 3' long terminal repeat (LTR) from Moloney murine leukemia virus
   7607..8629    -  CDS            hph: KHYB_ECOLX - Experimental evidence at protein level: Swiss-Prot protein existence level 1. The aminoglycoside phosphotransferases achieve inactivation of their antibiotic substrates by phosphorylation. Only phosphorylates hygromycin and closely related compounds such as demethyl analogs and destomycin. From Escherichia coli.
