[The description below was written by a language model from this plasmid's Addgene catalogue record and pLannotate feature annotations shown in this document.]
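Description:
pBabe-PI(WT)-Src(YF)-mCherry is a pBABE-derived Moloney murine leukemia virus retroviral vector for expressing a light-controllable Src kinase in mammalian cells. It is propagated in E. coli through a high-copy ColE1/pUC origin with ampicillin selection (AmpR). Transduced or transfected mammalian cells are selected with hygromycin, using the hph gene placed downstream of a mouse PGK promoter. The retroviral framework includes a 5′ LTR, a packaging signal (Ψ), a truncated gag segment that aids packaging, and 3′ LTR fragments annotated as the self-inactivating ΔU3 type.

The payload is mouse Src isoform 2 carrying the Y535F substitution, which the record describes as constitutively activating. A LOV2 photosensory domain of about 447 bp is listed as a separate insert. The annotated Src open reading frame spans roughly 2 kb, which matches the catalogue's Src insert size and is consistent with LOV2 sitting inside the kinase rather than beside it. The backbone note mentions a distinct linker between the LOV2 C terminus and Src compared with the sister Src(WT) construct. "PI(WT)" denotes the photo-inhibitable design, in which blue light is meant to switch off the otherwise active kinase. mCherry provides a red fluorescent marker. The catalogue calls it an N-terminal tag, but in the feature table it lies immediately downstream of Src, suggesting a C-terminal fusion.

The catalogue lists the promoter as CMV, whereas the annotation shows a tetracycline response element with seven tetO copies upstream of a minimal CMV promoter. That arrangement implies tetracycline/doxycycline-regulated expression requiring a Tet transactivator. The sequenced record (8,688 nt) is also somewhat longer than the stated total vector size. The construct is suited to optogenetic control of Src signaling in living cells.
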