Addgene plasmid #87357: pBabe-PI(WT)-Src(YF)-mCherry
Purpose: PI(WT): Photo-inhibitable/blue light sensitive; YF: Y535F const. active mutation
Depositing lab: Klaus Hahn. Publication: Engineering extrinsic disorder to control protein activity in living cells. Dagliyan O, Tarnawski M, Chu PH, Shirvanyants D, Schlichting I, Dokholyan NV, Hahn KM. Science. 2016 Dec 16;354(6318):1441-1444. 10.1126/science.aah3404 PubMed 27980211.
Backbone
  Vector backbone: pBABE
  Backbone size w/o insert (bp): 5371
  Total vector size (bp): 8131
  Modifications to backbone: different linker between C terminus of LOV and Src than the one in pBabe-PI(WT)-Src(WT)-mCherry
  Vector type: Mammalian Expression, Bacterial Expression
  Selectable markers: Hygromycin
Growth in bacteria
  Bacterial resistance: Ampicillin, 100 μg/mL
  Growth temperature: 37°C
  Growth strain: DH5alpha
  Copy number: High Copy
Gene/Insert 1
  Gene/Insert name: LOV2
  Species: Synthetic
  Insert size (bp): 447
  Promoter: CMV
  Tag / fusion protein: mCherry (N terminal on backbone)
  Cloning method: Unknown
  Sequencing primers: 5′ aagtatcgggccctttgtgc; 3′ CACCTTCAGCTTGGCGGTCTG
Gene/Insert 2
  Gene/Insert name: Src isoform 2 (alt name: Rous sarcoma oncogene)
  Species: M. musculus (mouse)
  Insert size (bp): 2031
  Mutation: Y535F
  GenBank ID: 20779 20779
  Entrez Gene: Src (a.k.a. pp60c-src)
  Promoter: CMV
  Cloning method: Unknown
  Sequencing primers: 5′ AAGTTCTTTTGCCGCCTCATC; 3′ CACCTTCAGCTTGGCGGTCTG
Terms and licenses: Academic/Nonprofit Terms; Industry Terms: Not Available to Industry
How to cite: pBabe-PI(WT)-Src(YF)-mCherry was a gift from Klaus Hahn (Addgene plasmid # 87357 ; http://n2t.net/addgene:87357 ; RRID:Addgene_87357)
